>Addgene plasmid #136042 | PLKO.1-UPF3A-3'UTR | addgene full sequence | sequence record 269240 | Addgene NGS Result
CCCCGAGGGGACCCGACAGGCCCGAAGGAATAGAAGAAGAAGGTGGAGAGAGAGACAGAGACAGATCCAT
TCGATTAGTGAACGGATCTCGACGGTATCGATCACGAGACTAGCCTCGAGCGGCCGCCCCCTTCACCGAG
GGCCTATTTCCCATGATTCCTTCATATTTGCATATACGATACAAGGCTGTTAGAGAGATAATTGGAATTA
ATTTGACTGTAAACACAAAGATATTAGTACAAAATACGTGACGTAGAAAGTAATAATTTCTTGGGTAGTT
TGCAGTTTTAAAATTATGTTTTAAAATGGACTATCATATGCTTACCGTAACTTGAAAGTATTTCGATTTC
TTGGCTTTATATATCTTGTGGAAAGGACGAAACACCGGGACGTAGAAACACGCAGAAACCTCGAGGTTTC
TGCGTGTTTCTACGTCTTTTTGAATTCTCGACCTCGAGACAAATGGCAGTATTCATCCACAATTTTAAAA
GAAAAGGGGGGATTGGGGGGTACAGTGCAGGGGAAAGAATAGTAGACATAATAGCAACAGACATACAAAC
TAAAGAATTACAAAAACAAATTACAAAAATTCAAAATTTTCGGGTTTATTACAGGGACAGCAGAGATCCA
CTTTGGCCGCGGCTCGAGGGGGTTGGGGTTGCGCCTTTTCCAAGGCAGCCCTGGGTTTGCGCAGGGACGC
GGCTGCTCTGGGCGTGGTTCCGGGAAACGCAGCGGCGCCGACCCTGGGTCTCGCACATTCTTCACGTCCG
TTCGCAGCGTCACCCGGATCTTCGCCGCTACCCTTGTGGGCCCCCCGGCGACGCTTCCTGCTCCGCCCCT
AAGTCGGGAAGGTTCCTTGCGGTTCGCGGCGTGCCGGACGTGACAAACGGAAGCCGCACGTCTCACTAGT
ACCCTCGCAGACGGACAGCGCCAGGGAGCAATGGCAGCGCGCCGACCGCGATGGGCTGTGGCCAATAGCG
GCTGCTCAGCAGGGCGCGCCGAGAGCAGCGGCCGGGAAGGGGCGGTGCGGGAGGCGGGGTGTGGGGCGGT
AGTGTGGGCCCTGTTCCTGCCCGCGCGGTGTTCCGCATTCTGCAAGCCTCCGGAGCGCACGTCGGCAGTC
GGCTCCCTCGTTGACCGAATCACCGACCTCTCTCCCCAGGGGGATCCACCGGAGCTTACCATGACCGAGT
ACAAGCCCACGGTGCGCCTCGCCACCCGCGACGACGTCCCCAGGGCCGTACGCACCCTCGCCGCCGCGTT
CGCCGACTACCCCGCCACGCGCCACACCGTCGATCCGGACCGCCACATCGAGCGGGTCACCGAGCTGCAA
GAACTCTTCCTCACGCGCGTCGGGCTCGACATCGGCAAGGTGTGGGTCGCGGACGACGGCGCCGCGGTGG
CGGTCTGGACCACGCCGGAGAGCGTCGAAGCGGGGGCGGTGTTCGCCGAGATCGGCCCGCGCATGGCCGA
GTTGAGCGGTTCCCGGCTGGCCGCGCAGCAACAGATGGAAGGCCTCCTGGCGCCGCACCGGCCCAAGGAG
CCCGCGTGGTTCCTGGCCACCGTCGGCGTCTCGCCCGACCACCAGGGCAAGGGTCTGGGCAGCGCCGTCG
TGCTCCCCGGAGTGGAGGCGGCCGAGCGCGCCGGGGTGCCCGCCTTCCTGGAGACCTCCGCGCCCCGCAA
CCTCCCCTTCTACGAGCGGCTCGGCTTCACCGTCACCGCCGACGTCGAGGTGCCCGAAGGACCGCGCACC
TGGTGCATGACCCGCAAGCCCGGTGCCTGACGCCCGCCCCACGACCCGCAGCGCCCGACCGAAAGGAGCG
CACGACCCCATGCATCGGTACCTTTAAGACCAATGACTTACAAGGCAGCTGTAGATCTTAGCCACTTTTT
AAAAGAAAAGGGGGGACTGGAAGGGCTAATTCACTCCCAACGAAGACAAGATCTGCTTTTTGCTTGTACT
GGGTCTCTCTGGTTAGACCAGATCTGAGCCTGGGAGCTCTCTGGCTAACTAGGGAACCCACTGCTTAAGC
CTCAATAAAGCTTGCCTTGAGTGCTTCAAGTAGTGTGTGCCCGTCTGTTGTGTGACTCTGGTAACTAGAG
ATCCCTCAGACCCTTTTAGTCAGTGTGGAAAATCTCTAGCAGTAGTAGTTCATGTCATCTTATTATTCAG
TATTTATAACTTGCAAAGAAATGAATATCAGAGAGTGAGAGGAACTTGTTTATTGCAGCTTATAATGGTT
ACAAATAAAGCAATAGCATCACAAATTTCACAAATAAAGCATTTTTTTCACTGCATTCTAGTTGTGGTTT
GTCCAAACTCATCAATGTATCTTATCATGTCTGGCTCTAGCTATCCCGCCCCTAACTCCGCCCATCCCGC
CCCTAACTCCGCCCAGTTCCGCCCATTCTCCGCCCCATGGCTGACTAATTTTTTTTATTTATGCAGAGGC
CGAGGCCGCCTCGGCCTCTGAGCTATTCCAGAAGTAGTGAGGAGGCTTTTTTGGAGGCCTAGGGACGTAC
CCAATTCGCCCTATAGTGAGTCGTATTACGCGCGCTCACTGGCCGTCGTTTTACAACGTCGTGACTGGGA
AAACCCTGGCGTTACCCAACTTAATCGCCTTGCAGCACATCCCCCTTTCGCCAGCTGGCGTAATAGCGAA
GAGGCCCGCACCGATCGCCCTTCCCAACAGTTGCGCAGCCTGAATGGCGAATGGG
[124 nt withheld, positions 2716-2839]
C
[91 nt withheld, positions 2841-2931]
A
[49 nt withheld, positions 2933-2981]
CCTTTGACGTTGGAGTCCACGTTCTTT
[37 nt withheld, positions 3009-3045]
ACCCTATCTCGGTCTATTCTTTTGATTTATAAGGGATTTTGCCGATTTCGGCCTATTGGTTAAAAAATGA
GCTGATTTAACAAAAATTTAACGCGAATTTTAACAAAATATTAACGCTTACAATTTAGGTGGCACTTTTC
GGGGAAATGTGCGCGGAACCCCTATTTGTTTATTTTTCTAAATACATTCAAATATGTATCCGCTCATGAG
ACAATAACCCTGATAAATGCTTCAATAATATTGAAAAAGGAAGAGTATGAGTATTCAACATTTCCGTGTC
GCCCTTATTCCCTTTTTTGCGGCATTTTGCCTTCCTGTTTTTGCTCACCCAGAAACGCTGGTGAAAGTAA
AAGATGCTGAAGATCAGTTGGGTGCACGAGTGGGTTACATCGAACTGGATCTCAACAGCGGTAAGATCCT
TGAGAGTTTTCGCCCCGAAGAACGTTTTCCAATGATGAGCACTTTTAAAGTTCTGCTATGTGGCGCGGTA
TTATCCCGTATTGACGCCGGGCAAGAGCAACTCGGTCGCCGCATACACTATTCTCAGAATGACTTGGTTG
AGTACTCACCAGTCACAGAAAAGCATCTTACGGATGGCATGACAGTAAGAGAATTATGCAGTGCTGCCAT
AACCATGAGTGATAACACTGCGGCCAACTTACTTCTGACAACGATCGGAGGACCGAAGGAGCTAACCGCT
TTTTTGCACAACATGGGGGATCATGTAACTCGCCTTGATCGTTGGGAACCGGAGCTGAATGAAGCCATAC
CAAACGACGAGCGTGACACCACGATGCCTGTAGCAATGGCAACAACGTTGCGCAAACTATTAACTGGCGA
ACTACTTACTCTAGCTTCCCGGCAACAATTAATAGACTGGATGGAGGCGGATAAAGTTGCAGGACCACTT
CTGCGCTCGGCCCTTCCGGCTGGCTGGTTTATTGCTGATAAATCTGGAGCCGGTGAGCGTGGGTCTCGCG
GTATCATTGCAGCACTGGGGCCAGATGGTAAGCCCTCCCGTATCGTAGTTATCTACACGACGGGGAGTCA
GGCAACTATGGATGAACGAAATAGACAGATCGCTGAGATAGGTGCCTCACTGATTAAGCATTGGTAACTG
TCAGACCAAGTTTACTCATATATACTTTAGATTGATTTAAAACTTCATTTTTAATTTAAAAGGATCTAGG
TGAAGATCCTTTTTGATAATCTCATGACCAAAATCCCTTAACGTGAGTTTTCGTTCCACTGAGCGTCAGA
CCCCGTAGAAAAGATCAAAGGATCTTCTTGAGATCCTTTTTTTCTGCGCGTAATCTGCTGCTTGCAAACA
AAAAAACCACCGCTACCAGCGGTGGTTTGTTTGCCGGATCAAGAGCTACCAACTCTTTTTCCGAAGGTAA
CTGGCTTCAGCAGAGCGCAGATACCAAATACTGTTCTTCTAGTGTAGCCGTAGTTAGGCCACCACTTCAA
GAACTCTGTAGCACCGCCTACATACCTCGCTCTGCTAATCCTGTTACCAGTGGCTGCTGCCAGTGGCGAT
AAGTCGTGTCTTACCGGGTTGGACTCAAGACGATAGTTACCGGATAAGGCGCAGCGGTCGGGCTGAACGG
GGGGTTCGTGCACACAGCCCAGCTTGGAGCGAACGACCTACACCGAACTGAGATACCTACAGCGTGAGCT
ATGAGAAAGCGCCACGCTTCCCGAAGGGAGAAAGGCGGACAGGTATCCGGTAAGCGGCAGGGTCGGAACA
GGAGAGCGCACGAGGGAGCTTCCAGGGGGAAACGCCTGGTATCTTTATAGTCCTGTCGGGTTTCGCCACC
TCTGACTTGAGCGTCGATTTTTGTGATGCTCGTCAGGGGGGCGGAGCCTATGGAAAAACGCCAGCAACGC
GGCCTTTTTACGGTTCCTGGCCTTTTGCTGGCCTTTTGCTCACATGTTCTTTCCTGCGTTATCCCCTGAT
TCTGTGGATAACCGTATTACCGCCTTTGAGTGAGCTGATACCGCTCGCCGCAGCCGAACGACCGAGCGCA
GCGAGTCAGTGAGCGAGGAAGCGGAAGAGCGCCCAATACGCAAACCGCCTCTCCCCGCGCGTTGGCCGAT
TCATTAATGCAGCTGGCACGACAGGTTTCCCGACTGGAAAGCGGGCAGTGAGCGCAACGCAATTAATGTG
AGTTAGCTCACTCATTAGGCACCCCAGGCTTTACACTTTATGCTTCCGGCTCGTATGTTGTGTGGAATTG
TGAGCGGATAACAATTTCACACAGGAAACAGCTATGACCATGATTACGCCAAGCGCGCAATTAACCCTCA
CTAAAGGGAACAAAAGCTGGAGCTGCAAGCTTAATGTAGTCTTATGCAATACTCTTGTAGTCTTGCAACA
TGGTAACGATGAGTTAGCAACATGCCTTACAAGGAGAGAAAAAGCACCGTGCATGCCGATTGGTGGAAGT
AAGGTGGTACGATCGTGCCTTATTAGGAAGGCAACAGACGGGTCTGACATGGATTGGACGAACCACTGAA
TTGCCGCATTGCAGAGATATTGTATTTAAGTGCCTAGCTCGATACATAAACGGGTCTCTCTGGTTAGACC
AGATCTGAGCCTGGGAGCTCTCTGGCTAACTAGGGAACCCACTGCTTAAGCCTCAATAAAGCTTGCCTTG
AGTGCTTCAAGTAGTGTGTGCCCGTCTGTTGTGTGACTCTGGTAACTAGAGATCCCTCAGACCCTTTTAG
TCAGTGTGGAAAATCTCTAGCAGTGGCGCCCGAACAGGGACTTGAAAGCGAAAGGGAAACCAGAGGAGCT
CTCTCGACGCAGGACTCGGCTTGCTGAAGCGCGCACGGCAAGAGGCGAGGGGCGGCGACTGGTGAGTACG
CCAAAAATTTTGACTAGCGGAGGCTAGAAGGAGAGAGATGGGTGCGAGAGCGTCAGTATTAAGCGGGGGA
GAATTAGATCGCGATGGGAAAAAATTCGGTTAAGGCCAGGGGGAAAGAAAAAATATAAATTAAAACATAT
AGTATGGGCAAGCAGGGAGCTAGAACGATTCGCAGTTAATCCTGGCCTGTTAGAAACATCAGAAGGCTGT
AGACAAATACTGGGACAGCTACAACCATCCCTTCAGACAGGATCAGAAGAACTTAGATCATTATATAATA
CAGTAGCAACCCTCTATTGTGTGCATCAAAGGATAGAGATAAAAGACACCAAGGAAGCTTTAGACAAGAT
AGAGGAAGAGCAAAACAAAAGTAAGACCACCGCACAGCAAGCGGCCGCTGATCTTCAGACCTGGAGGAGG
AGATATGAGGGACAATTGGAGAAGTGAATTATATAAATATAAAGTAGTAAAAATTGAACCATTAGGAGTA
GCACCCACCAAGGCAAAGAGAAGAGTGGTGCAGAGAGAAAAAAGAGCAGTGGGAATAGGAGCTTTGTTCC
TTGGGTTCTTGGGAGCAGCAGGAAGCACTATGGGCGCAGCGTCAATGACGCTGACGGTACAGGCCAGACA
ATTATTGTCTGGTATAGTGCAGCAGCAGAACAATTTGCTGAGGGCTATTGAGGCGCAACAGCATCTGTTG
CAACTCACAGTCTGGGGCATCAAGCAGCTCCAGGCAAGAATCCTGGCTGTGGAAAGATACCTAAAGGATC
AACAGCTCCTGGGGATTTGGGGTTGCTCTGGAAAACTCATTTGCACCACTGCTGTGCCTTGGAATGCTAG
TTGGAGTAATAAATCTCTGGAACAGATTTGGAATCACACGACCTGGATGGAGTGGGACAGAGAAATTAAC
AATTACACAAGCTTAATACACTCCTTAATTGAAGAATCGCAAAACCAGCAAGAAAAGAATGAACAAGAAT
TATTGGAATTAGATAAATGGGCAAGTTTGTGGAATTGGTTTAACATAACAAATTGGCTGTGGTATATAAA
ATTATTCATAATGATAGTAGGAGGCTTGGTAGGTTTAAGAATAGTTTTTGCTGTACTTTCTATAGTGAAT
AGAGTTAGGCAGGGATATTCACCATTATCGTTTCAGACCCACCTCCCAA
Features (pLannotate 1.2.2; 25 found; start..end, strand, type, name):
    138..378     +  promoter       U6 promoter: RNA polymerase III promoter for human U6 snRNA
    483..600     +  misc_feature   cPPT/CTS: central polypurine tract and central termination sequence of HIV-1
    649..1159    +  promoter       hPGK promoter: human phosphoglycerate kinase 1 promoter
   1181..1780    +  CDS            PuroR: puromycin N-acetyltransferase; pac from Streptomyces alboniger; confers resistance to puromycin
   1823..1906    +  CDS            nef (fragment): NEF_HV1Z2 - Experimental evidence at protein level: Swiss-Prot protein existence level 1. Extracellular Nef protein targets CD4(+) T-lymphocytes for apoptosis by interacting with CXCR4 surface receptors. From Human immunodeficiency virus type 1 group M subtype D (isolate Z2/CDC-Z34) (HIV-1).
   1908..2141    +  LTR            3' LTR (ΔU3): self-inactivating 3' long terminal repeat (LTR) from HIV-1
   2213..2334    +  polyA_signal   SV40 poly(A) signal: SV40 polyadenylation signal
   2374..2509    +  rep_origin     SV40 ori: SV40 origin of replication
   2530..2548    -  promoter       T7 promoter: promoter for bacteriophage T7 RNA polymerase
   2556..2711    +  CDS            lacZα (fragment): LacZα fragment of β-galactosidase; lacZ fragment
   2716..3144    +  rep_origin     f1 ori (sequence partly withheld): f1 bacteriophage origin of replication; arrow indicates direction of (+) strand synthesis
   3197..3301    +  promoter       AmpR promoter: bla
   3302..4162    +  CDS            AmpR: β-lactamase; bla; confers resistance to ampicillin, carbenicillin, and related antibiotics
   4333..4921    +  rep_origin     ori: high-copy-number ColE1/pMB1/pBR322/pUC origin of replication
   5104..5196    +  CDS            lacI (fragment): lac repressor; lacI; The lac repressor binds to the lac operator to inhibit transcription in E. coli. This inhibition can be relieved by adding lactose or isopropyl-β-D-thiogalactopyranoside (IPTG).
   5209..5230    +  protein_bind   CAP binding site: CAP binding activates transcription in the presence of cAMP. E. coli catabolite activator protein
   5245..5275    +  promoter       lac promoter: promoter for the E. coli lac operon
   5283..5299    +  protein_bind   lac operator: The lac repressor binds to the lac operator to inhibit transcription in E. coli. This inhibition can be relieved by adding lactose or isopropyl-β-D-thiogalactopyranoside (IPTG). lac repressor encoded by lacI
   5344..5362    +  promoter       T3 promoter: promoter for bacteriophage T3 RNA polymerase
   5390..5616    +  promoter       RSV promoter: Rous sarcoma virus enhancer/promoter
   5617..5797    +  LTR            5' LTR (truncated): truncated 5' long terminal repeat (LTR) from HIV-1
   5844..5969    +  misc_feature   HIV-1 Ψ: packaging signal of human immunodeficiency virus type 1
   5953..6316    +  CDS            HIV-1 gag (fragment): gag protein from human immunodeficiency virus 1; gag
   6462..6695    +  misc_feature   RRE: The Rev response element (RRE) of HIV-1 allows for Rev-dependent mRNA export from the nucleus to the cytoplasm.
   7072..88      +  CDS            Rev (fragment) (across the origin): human immunodeficiency virus 1 (HIV-1) Rev protein; rev; enhances nuclear export of unspliced and incompletely spliced viral mRNAs
