[The description below was written by a language model from this plasmid's Addgene catalogue record and pLannotate feature annotations shown in this document.]
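Description:
PLKO.1-UPF3A-3'UTR is a lentiviral shRNA knockdown vector built on the pLKO.1 backbone. It carries a short hairpin RNA directed against the 3' untranslated region of human UPF3A (also known as RENT3A or HUPF3A). The sequenced plasmid is about 7.1 kb. It is propagated in E. coli through a high-copy ColE1/pUC-type origin with β-lactamase conferring ampicillin resistance, and an f1 origin is also present. Remnants of cloning-vector sequence remain in the backbone, including lac promoter/operator elements, lacZα and lacI fragments, and T7 and T3 promoters.

The hairpin itself is not annotated in the feature table. By the standard pLKO.1 layout it would sit just downstream of the human U6 RNA polymerase III promoter, which drives its transcription. A separate cassette uses the human PGK promoter to express puromycin N-acetyltransferase, allowing selection of stably transduced mammalian cells.

These cassettes lie within an HIV-1-derived transfer genome. An RSV promoter fused to a truncated 5' LTR drives Tat-independent production of the genomic RNA. It is followed by the Ψ packaging signal with a partial gag sequence, the Rev response element for nuclear export of the unspliced RNA, and the cPPT/CTS, which aids nuclear import. The self-inactivating ΔU3 3' LTR disables LTR promoter activity after integration. An SV40 poly(A) signal and SV40 origin lie outside the viral region. Virus production requires packaging and envelope functions supplied in trans.

Because the shRNA targets the 3'UTR rather than the coding region, the design is compatible with rescue by a UTR-less UPF3A cDNA, although the record does not state this use. The associated work concerns UPF1- and G3BP1-mediated RNA decay.
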