Addgene plasmid #136042: PLKO.1-UPF3A-3'UTR
Purpose: UPF3A shRNA (Targeting 3'UTR) inserted into the PLKO.1 plasmid (GACGTAGAAACACGCAGAAAC)
Depositing lab: Anthony Leung. Depositing organization: Johns Hopkins School of Public Health. Publication: Structure-Mediated RNA Decay by UPF1 and G3BP1. Fischer JW, Busa VF, Shao Y, Leung AKL. Mol Cell. 2020 Apr 2;78(1):70-84.e6. doi: 10.1016/j.molcel.2020.01.021. Epub 2020 Feb 3. PubMed 32017897.
Backbone
  Vector backbone: PLKO.1
  Vector type: Mammalian Expression, Lentiviral
  Selectable markers: Puromycin
Growth in bacteria
  Bacterial resistance: Ampicillin, 100 μg/mL
  Growth temperature: 30°C
  Growth strain: NEB Stable
  Copy number: Unknown
Gene/Insert
  Gene/Insert name: UPF3A
  gRNA/shRNA sequence: GACGTAGAAACACGCAGAAAC
  Species: H. sapiens (human)
  Entrez Gene: UPF3A (a.k.a. HUPF3A, RENT3A, UPF3)
Terms and licenses: Academic/Nonprofit Terms; Industry Terms: Not Available to Industry
How to cite: PLKO.1-UPF3A-3'UTR was a gift from Anthony Leung (Addgene plasmid # 136042 ; http://n2t.net/addgene:136042 ; RRID:Addgene_136042)
